Addgene plasmid #209869: Perox-RA
Purpose: Dimerization dependent fluorescent protein RA anchored to cytosolic face of the peroxisomal membrane with N-terminal targeting sequence of human PEX3
Depositing lab: Sarah Cohen. Publication: Contact-FP: A Dimerization-Dependent Fluorescent Protein Toolkit for Visualizing Membrane Contact Site Dynamics. Miner GE, Smith SY, Showalter WK, So CM, Ragusa JV, Powers AE, Zanellati MC, Hsu CH, Marchan MF, Cohen S. Contact (Thousand Oaks). 2024 Feb 4;7:25152564241228911. doi: 10.1177/25152564241228911. eCollection 2024 Jan-Dec. PubMed 38327561.
Backbone
  Vector backbone: mEmerald-C1
  Vector type: Mammalian Expression
Growth in bacteria
  Bacterial resistance: Kanamycin, 50 μg/mL
  Growth temperature: 37°C
  Growth strain: DH5alpha
  Copy number: High Copy
Gene/Insert
  Gene/Insert name: ddRFP A
  Species: Synthetic
  Promoter: CMV
  Tag / fusion protein: Targeting domain of PEX3 MLRSVWNFLKRHKKKCIFLGTVLGGVYILGKYG (N terminal on insert)
  Cloning method: Gibson Cloning
Terms and licenses: Academic/Nonprofit Terms; Industry Terms: Not Available to Industry
Depositor comments: mEmerald was replaced with ddRFP A
How to cite: Perox-RA was a gift from Sarah Cohen (Addgene plasmid # 209869 ; http://n2t.net/addgene:209869 ; RRID:Addgene_209869)
