[The description below was written by a language model from this plasmid's Addgene catalogue record and pLannotate feature annotations shown in this document.]
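Description:
Perox-RA is a mammalian expression plasmid built on the mEmerald-C1 backbone, in which the original mEmerald coding sequence was replaced by Gibson assembly with ddRFP A, the "RA" partner of a dimerization-dependent red fluorescent protein pair. The CMV immediate-early enhancer and promoter drive a single fusion open reading frame. It begins with a short N-terminal fragment of human PEX3, which acts as a membrane targeting sequence, and continues directly into the synthetic ddRFP A. The automated annotation labels this second segment as dTomato, which reflects sequence similarity to a related Discosoma-derived red protein rather than the identity given in the catalogue entry. A remnant of the multiple cloning site and an SV40 polyadenylation signal follow the fusion. The PEX3 segment anchors RA to the cytosolic face of the peroxisomal membrane.

The 4,808 nt plasmid is propagated in E. coli through a high-copy ColE1/pUC-type origin and selected with kanamycin. The NeoR/KanR aminoglycoside phosphotransferase gene sits behind tandem bacterial (AmpR) and SV40 early promoters and ends in an HSV TK polyadenylation signal, so the same cassette can also confer G418 resistance in mammalian cells. An f1 origin is present as well. The short large T antigen, ble and bGH poly(A) fragments are best read as backbone remnants or partial annotation matches.

The construct belongs to a toolkit for visualizing membrane contact sites. Dimerization-dependent fluorescent proteins are dim on their own and brighten when the A copy pairs with its complementary B partner. Peroxisome-anchored RA is therefore intended to be co-expressed with a partner targeted to another organelle, so that fluorescence reports where the two membranes come into close apposition and how those contacts change over time.
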