Features (pLannotate 1.2.2; 16 found; start..end, strand, type, name):
     16..319     +  enhancer       CMV enhancer: human cytomegalovirus immediate early enhancer
    320..523     +  promoter       CMV promoter: human cytomegalovirus (CMV) immediate early promoter
    563..661     +  CDS            PEX3 (fragment): PEX3_HUMAN - Experimental evidence at protein level: Swiss-Prot protein existence level 1. Involved in peroxisome biosynthesis and integrity. Assembles membrane vesicles before the matrix proteins are translocated. As a docking factor for PEX19, is necessary for the import of peroxisomal membrane proteins in the peroxisomes. From Homo sapiens (Human).
    662..1354    +  CDS            dTomato: dTomato is a basic (constitutively fluorescent) orange fluorescent protein published in 2004, derived from Discosoma sp.. It is reported to be a somewhat slowly-maturing dimer with low acid sensitivity.
   1396..1427    +  misc_feature   MCS (fragment): multiple cloning site
   1444..1528    +  CDS            large T antigen (fragment): large T antigen from SV40 (simian virus 40)
   1551..1672    +  polyA_signal   SV40 poly(A) signal: SV40 polyadenylation signal
   1706..2134    -  rep_origin     f1 ori (sequence partly withheld): f1 bacteriophage origin of replication; arrow indicates direction of (+) strand synthesis
   2161..2265    +  promoter       AmpR promoter: bla
   2267..2624    +  promoter       SV40 promoter: SV40 enhancer and early promoter
   2659..3453    +  CDS            NeoR/KanR: aminoglycoside phosphotransferase from Tn5; aph(3')-II (or nptII); confers resistance to neomycin, kanamycin, and G418 (Geneticin®)
   3474..3626    +  CDS            ble (fragment): BLE_KLEPN - Experimental evidence at protein level: Swiss-Prot protein existence level 1. Binding protein with a strong affinity to the bleomycin family of antibiotics. Binds to CL990; an antimitotic-antibiotic compound. From Klebsiella pneumoniae.
   3685..3732    +  polyA_signal   HSV TK poly(A) signal: herpes simplex virus thymidine kinase polyadenylation signal (Cole and Stacy, 1985)
   3823..3839    -  polyA_signal   bGH poly(A) signal (fragment): bovine growth hormone polyadenylation signal
   4061..4649    +  rep_origin     ori: high-copy-number ColE1/pMB1/pBR322/pUC origin of replication
   4764..4808    +  enhancer       CMV enhancer (fragment): human cytomegalovirus immediate early enhancer
>Addgene plasmid #209869 | Perox-RA | addgene full sequence | sequence record 415405 | Addgene NGS Result
ATATATGGAGTTCCGCGTTACATAACTTACGGTAAATGGCCCGCCTGGCTGACCGCCCAACGACCCCCGC
CCATTGACGTCAATAATGACGTATGTTCCCATAGTAACGCCAATAGGGACTTTCCATTGACGTCAATGGG
TGGAGTATTTACGGTAAACTGCCCACTTGGCAGTACATCAAGTGTATCATATGCCAAGTACGCCCCCTAT
TGACGTCAATGACGGTAAATGGCCCGCCTGGCATTATGCCCAGTACATGACCTTATGGGACTTTCCTACT
TGGCAGTACATCTACGTATTAGTCATCGCTATTACCATGGTGATGCGGTTTTGGCAGTACATCAATGGGC
GTGGATAGCGGTTTGACTCACGGGGATTTCCAAGTCTCCACCCCATTGACGTCAATGGGAGTTTGTTTTG
GCACCAAAATCAACGGGACTTTCCAAAATGTCGTAACAACTCCGCCCCATTGACGCAAATGGGCGGTAGG
CGTGTACGGTGGGAGGTCTATATAAGCAGAGCTGGTTTAGTGAACCGTCAGATCCGCTAGCGTGCCGCCA
CCATGCTGAGGTCTGTATGGAATTTTCTGAAACGCCACAAAAAGAAATGCATCTTCCTGGGCACGGTCCT
TGGAGGAGTATATATTCTGGGGAAATATGGAATGGTGAGCAAGAGCGAGGAGGTCATCAAAGAGTTCATG
CGCTTCAAGGTGCGCTTGGAGGGCTCCATGAACGGCCACGAGTTCGAGATCGAGGGCGAGGGCGAGGGCC
GCCCCTACGAGGGCACCCAGACCGCCAAGCTGAAGGTGACCAAGGGCGGCCCCCTGCCCTTCGCCTGGGA
CATCCTGTCCCCCCAGATCATGTACGGCTCCAAGGCGTACGTGAAGCACCCCGCCGACGTCCCCGATTAC
ATGAAGCTGTCCTTCCCCGAGGGCTTCAAGTGGGAGCGCGTGATGCACTTCGAGGACGGCGGTCTGGTGA
CCGTGACTCAGGACACCTCCCTGCAGGACGGCACGCTGATCTACAAGGTGAAGATGCGCGGCACCAACTT
CCCCCCCGACGGCCCCGTAATGCAGAAGAAGACCTTGGGCTGGGATTATGCCACCGAGCGCCTGTACCCC
GAAGACGGCGTGCTGAAGGGCGAGCTTCTGGGGCGCCTGAAGCTGAAGGACGGCGGCCTCAACCTGGTGG
AGTTCAAGACCATCTACATGGCCAAGAAGCCCGTGCAACTGCCCGGCTACTACTTCGTGGACACCAAGCT
GGGCATCACCTCCCACAACGAGGACTACACCATCGTGGAACAGTACGAGCGCTCCGAGGGCCGCCACCAC
CTGGGCATGGACGAGCTGTACAAGGGTACCTAATAGAAGCTTGGTAAACCGCTGATCAGCCTCGACTGCA
GTCGACGGTACCGCGGGCCCGGGATCCACCGGATCTAGATAACTGATCATAATCAGCCATACCACATTTG
TAGAGGTTTTACTTGCTTTAAAAAACCTCCCACACCTCCCCCTGAACCTGAAACATAAAATGAATGCAAT
TGTTGTTGTTAACTTGTTTATTGCAGCTTATAATGGTTACAAATAAAGCAATAGCATCACAAATTTCACA
AATAAAGCATTTTTTTCACTGCATTCTAGTTGTGGTTTGTCCAAACTCATCAATGTATCTTAACGCGTAA
ATTGTAAGCGTTAATATTTTGTTAAAATTCGCGTTAAATTTTTGTTAAATCAGCTCATTTTTTAACCAAT
AGGCCGAAATCGGCAAAATCCCTTATAAATCAAAAGAATAGACCGAGATAGGGTTGAGTGTTGTTCCAGT
TTGGAACAAGAGTCCACTATTAAAGAACGTGGACTCCAACGTCAAAGG
[49 nt withheld, positions 1869-1917]
T
[91 nt withheld, positions 1919-2009]
G
[124 nt withheld, positions 2011-2134]
CAGGTGGCACTTTTCGGGGAAATGTGCGCGGAACCCCTATTTGTTTATTTTTCTAAATACATTCAAATAT
GTATCCGCTCATGAGACAATAACCCTGATAAATGCTTCAATAATATTGAAAAAGGAAGAGTCCTGAGGCG
GAAAGAACCAGCTGTGGAATGTGTGTCAGTTAGGGTGTGGAAAGTCCCCAGGCTCCCCAGCAGGCAGAAG
TATGCAAAGCATGCATCTCAATTAGTCAGCAACCAGGTGTGGAAAGTCCCCAGGCTCCCCAGCAGGCAGA
AGTATGCAAAGCATGCATCTCAATTAGTCAGCAACCATAGTCCCGCCCCTAACTCCGCCCATCCCGCCCC
TAACTCCGCCCAGTTCCGCCCATTCTCCGCCCCATGGCTGACTAATTTTTTTTATTTATGCAGAGGCCGA
GGCCGCCTCGGCCTCTGAGCTATTCCAGAAGTAGTGAGGAGGCTTTTTTGGAGGCCTAGGCTTTTGCAAA
GATCGATCAAGAGACAGGATGAGGATCGTTTCGCATGATTGAACAAGATGGATTGCACGCAGGTTCTCCG
GCCGCTTGGGTGGAGAGGCTATTCGGCTATGACTGGGCACAACAGACAATCGGCTGCTCTGATGCCGCCG
TGTTCCGGCTGTCAGCGCAGGGGCGCCCGGTTCTTTTTGTCAAGACCGACCTGTCCGGTGCCCTGAATGA
ACTGCAAGACGAGGCAGCGCGGCTATCGTGGCTGGCCACGACGGGCGTTCCTTGCGCAGCTGTGCTCGAC
GTTGTCACTGAAGCGGGAAGGGACTGGCTGCTATTGGGCGAAGTGCCGGGGCAGGATCTCCTGTCATCTC
ACCTTGCTCCTGCCGAGAAAGTATCCATCATGGCTGATGCAATGCGGCGGCTGCATACGCTTGATCCGGC
TACCTGCCCATTCGACCACCAAGCGAAACATCGCATCGAGCGAGCACGTACTCGGATGGAAGCCGGTCTT
GTCGATCAGGATGATCTGGACGAAGAGCATCAGGGGCTCGCGCCAGCCGAACTGTTCGCCAGGCTCAAGG
CGAGCATGCCCGACGGCGAGGATCTCGTCGTGACCCATGGCGATGCCTGCTTGCCGAATATCATGGTGGA
AAATGGCCGCTTTTCTGGATTCATCGACTGTGGCCGGCTGGGTGTGGCGGACCGCTATCAGGACATAGCG
TTGGCTACCCGTGATATTGCTGAAGAGCTTGGCGGCGAATGGGCTGACCGCTTCCTCGTGCTTTACGGTA
TCGCCGCTCCCGATTCGCAGCGCATCGCCTTCTATCGCCTTCTTGACGAGTTCTTCTGAGCGGGACTCTG
GGGTTCGAAATGACCGACCAAGCGACGCCCAACCTGCCATCACGAGATTTCGATTCCACCGCCGCCTTCT
ATGAAAGGTTGGGCTTCGGAATCGTTTTCCGGGACGCCGGCTGGATGATCCTCCAGCGCGGGGATCTCAT
GCTGGAGTTCTTCGCCCACCCTAGGGGGAGGCTAACTGAAACACGGAAGGAGACAATACCGGAAGGAACC
CGCGCTATGACGGCAATAAAAAGACAGAATAAAACGCACGGTGTTGGGTCGTTTGTTCATAAACGCGGGG
TTCGGTCCCAGGGCTGGCACTCTGTCGATACCCCACCGAGACCCCATTGGGGCCAATACGCCCGCGTTTC
TTCCTTTTCCCCACCCCACCCCCCAAGTTCGGGTGAAGGCCCAGGGCTCGCAGCCAACGTCGGGGCGGCA
GGCCCTGCCATAGCCTCAGGTTACTCATATATACTTTAGATTGATTTAAAACTTCATTTTTAATTTAAAA
GGATCTAGGTGAAGATCCTTTTTGATAATCTCATGACCAAAATCCCTTAACGTGAGTTTTCGTTCCACTG
AGCGTCAGACCCCGTAGAAAAGATCAAAGGATCTTCTTGAGATCCTTTTTTTCTGCGCGTAATCTGCTGC
TTGCAAACAAAAAAACCACCGCTACCAGCGGTGGTTTGTTTGCCGGATCAAGAGCTACCAACTCTTTTTC
CGAAGGTAACTGGCTTCAGCAGAGCGCAGATACCAAATACTGTTCTTCTAGTGTAGCCGTAGTTAGGCCA
CCACTTCAAGAACTCTGTAGCACCGCCTACATACCTCGCTCTGCTAATCCTGTTACCAGTGGCTGCTGCC
AGTGGCGATAAGTCGTGTCTTACCGGGTTGGACTCAAGACGATAGTTACCGGATAAGGCGCAGCGGTCGG
GCTGAACGGGGGGTTCGTGCACACAGCCCAGCTTGGAGCGAACGACCTACACCGAACTGAGATACCTACA
GCGTGAGCTATGAGAAAGCGCCACGCTTCCCGAAGGGAGAAAGGCGGACAGGTATCCGGTAAGCGGCAGG
GTCGGAACAGGAGAGCGCACGAGGGAGCTTCCAGGGGGAAACGCCTGGTATCTTTATAGTCCTGTCGGGT
TTCGCCACCTCTGACTTGAGCGTCGATTTTTGTGATGCTCGTCAGGGGGGCGGAGCCTATGGAAAAACGC
CAGCAACGCGGCCTTTTTACGGTTCCTGGCCTTTTGCTGGCCTTTTGCTCACATGTTCTTTCCTGCGTTA
TCCCCTGATTCTGTGGATAACCGTATTACCGCCATGCATTAGTTATTAATAGTAATCAATTACGGGGTCA
TTAGTTCATAGCCC
