>Addgene plasmid #209869 | Perox-RA | depositor partial sequence | sequence record 409276 | ddRFP A gene
ATGGTGAGCAAGAGCGAGGAGGTCATCAAAGAGTTCATGCGCTTCAAGGTGCGCTTGGAGGGCTCCATGA
ACGGCCACGAGTTCGAGATCGAGGGCGAGGGCGAGGGCCGCCCCTACGAGGGCACCCAGACCGCCAAGCT
GAAGGTGACCAAGGGCGGCCCCCTGCCCTTCGCCTGGGACATCCTGTCCCCCCAGATCATGTACGGCTCC
AAGGCGTACGTGAAGCACCCCGCCGACGTCCCCGATTACATGAAGCTGTCCTTCCCCGAGGGCTTCAAGT
GGGAGCGCGTGATGCACTTCGAGGACGGCGGTCTGGTGACCGTGACTCAGGACACCTCCCTGCAGGACGG
CACGCTGATCTACAAGGTGAAGATGCGCGGCACCAACTTCCCCCCCGACGGCCCCGTAATGCAGAAGAAG
ACCTTGGGCTGGGATTATGCCACCGAGCGCCTGTACCCCGAAGACGGCGTGCTGAAGGGCGAGCTTCTGG
GGCGCCTGAAGCTGAAGGACGGCGGCCTCAACCTGGTGGAGTTCAAGACCATCTACATGGCCAAGAAGCC
CGTGCAACTGCCCGGCTACTACTTCGTGGACACCAAGCTGGGCATCACCTCCCACAACGAGGACTACACC
ATCGTGGAACAGTACGAGCGCTCCGAGGGCCGCCACCACCTGGGCATGGACGAGCTGTACAAG
