>Addgene plasmid #209869 | Perox-RA | depositor partial sequence | sequence record 409277 | PEX3 targeting domain
ATGCTGAGGTCTGTATGGAATTTTCTGAAACGCCACAAAAAGAAATGCATCTTCCTGGGCACGGTCCTTG
GAGGAGTATATATTCTGGGGAAATATGGA
